>Addgene plasmid | pQE-60 roGFP2-Orp1-His | analyzer sequence | sequence record 109829
CTCGAGAAATCATAAAAAATTTATTTGCTTTGTGAGCGGATAACAATTATAATAGATTCAATTGTGAGCG
GATAACAATTTCACACAGAATTCATTAAAGAGGAGAAATTAACCATGGTGAGCAAGGGCGAGGAGCTGTT
CACCGGGGTGGTGCCCATCCTGGTCGAGCTGGACGGCGACGTAAACGGCCACAAGTTCAGCGTGTCCGGC
GAGGGCGAGGGCGATGCCACCTACGGCAAGCTGACCCTGAAGTTCATCTCCACCACCGGCAAGCTGCCCG
TGCCCTGGCCCACCCTCGTGACCACCCTGACCTACGGCGTGCAGTGCTTCAGCCGCTACCCCGACCACAT
GAAGCAGCACGACTTCTTCAAGTCCGCCATGCCCGAAGGCTACGTCCAGGAGCGCACCATCTTCTTCAAG
GACGACGGCAACTACAAGACCCGCGCCGAGGTGAAGTTCGAGGGCGACACCCTGGTGAACCGCATCGAGC
TGAAGGGCATCGACTTCAAGGAGGACGGCAACATCCTGGGGCACAAGCTGGAGTACAACTACAACTGCCA
CAACGTCTATATCATGGCCGACAAGCAGAAGAACGGCATCAAGGTGAACTTCAAGATCCGCCACAACATC
GAGGACGGCAGCGTGCAGCTCGCCGACCACTACCAGCAGAACACCCCCATCGGCGACGGCCCCGTGCTGC
TGCCCGACAACCACTACCTGAGCACCTGCTCCGCCCTGAGCAAAGACCCCAACGAGAAGCGCGATCACAT
GGTCCTGCTGGAGTTCGTGACCGCCGCCGGGATCACTCTCGGCATGGACGAGCTGTACAAGACTAGTGGT
GGTTCAGGTGGTGGTGGTTCAGGTGGTGGTGGTTCAGGTGGAGGAGGATCAGGAGGAGGAGGATCAGGAG
GAGGAGGATCAGGAGGAGAATTCGATATCTCAGAATTCTATAAGCTAGCACCTGTTGACAAGAAAGGCCA
ACCATTCCCCTTCGACCAATTAAAGGGAAAAGTGGTGCTTATCGTTAATGTTGCCTCCAAATGTGGATTC
ACTCCTCAATACAAAGAACTAGAGGCCTTGTACAAACGTTATAAGGACGAAGGATTTACCATCATCGGGT
TCCCATGCAACCAGTTTGGCCACCAAGAACCTGGCTCTGATGAAGAAATTGCCCAGTTCTGCCAACTGAA
CTATGGCGTGACTTTCCCCATTATGAAAAAAATTGACGTTAATGGTGGCAATGAGGACCCTGTTTACAAG
TTTTTGAAGAGCCAAAAATCCGGTATGTTGGGCTTGAGAGGTATCAAATGGAATTTTGAAAAATTCTTAG
TCGATAAAAAGGGTAAAGTGTACGAAAGATACTCTTCACTAACCAAACCTTCTTCGTTGTCCGAAACCAT
CGAAGAACTTTTGAAAGAGGTGGAAAGATCTCATCACCATCACCATCACTAAGCTTAATTAGCTGAGCTT
GGACTCCTGTTGATAGATCCAGTAATGACCTCAGAACTCCATCTGGATTTGTTCAGAACGCTCGGTTGCC
GCCGGGCGTTTTTTATTGGTGAGAATCCAAGCTAGCTTGGCGAGATTTTCAGGAGCTAAGGAAGCTAAAA
TGGAGAAAAAAATCACTGGATATACCACCGTTGATATATCCCAATGGCATCGTAAAGAACATTTTGAGGC
ATTTCAGTCAGTTGCTCAATGTACCTATAACCAGACCGTTCAGCTGGATATTACGGCCTTTTTAAAGACC
GTAAAGAAAAATAAGCACAAGTTTTATCCGGCCTTTATTCACATTCTTGCCCGCCTGATGAATGCTCATC
CGGAATTTCGTATGGCAATGAAAGACGGTGAGCTGGTGATATGGGATAGTGTTCACCCTTGTTACACCGT
TTTCCATGAGCAAACTGAAACGTTTTCATCGCTCTGGAGTGAATACCACGACGATTTCCGGCAGTTTCTA
CACATATATTCGCAAGATGTGGCGTGTTACGGTGAAAACCTGGCCTATTTCCCTAAAGGGTTTATTGAGA
ATATGTTTTTCGTCTCAGCCAATCCCTGGGTGAGTTTCACCAGTTTTGATTTAAACGTGGCCAATATGGA
CAACTTCTTCGCCCCCGTTTTCACCATGCATGGGCAAATATTATACGCAAGGCGACAAGGTGCTGATGCC
GCTGGCGATTCAGGTTCATCATGCCGTCTGTGATGGCTTCCATGTCGGCAGAATGCTTAATGAATTACAA
CAGTACTGCGATGAGTGGCAGGGCGGGGCGTAATTTTTTTAAGGCAGTTATTGGTGCCCTTAAACGCCTG
GGGTAATGACTCTCTAGCTTGAGGCATCAAATAAAACGAAAGGCTCAGTCGAAAGACTGGGCCTTTCGTT
TTATCTGTTGTTTGTCGGTGAACGCTCTCCTGAGTAGGACAAATCCGCCGCTCTAGAGCTGCCTCGCGCG
TTTCGGTGATGACGGTGAAAACCTCTGACACATGCAGCTCCCGGAGACGGTCACAGCTTGTCTGTAAGCG
GATGCCGGGAGCAGACAAGCCCGTCAGGGCGCGTCAGCGGGTGTTGGCGGGTGTCGGGGCGCAGCCATGA
CCCAGTCACGTAGCGATAGCGGAGTGTATACTGGCTTAACTATGCGGCATCAGAGCAGATTGTACTGAGA
GTGCACCATATGCGGTGTGAAATACCGCACAGATGCGTAAGGAGAAAATACCGCATCAGGCGCTCTTCCG
CTTCCTCGCTCACTGACTCGCTGCGCTCGGTCGTTCGGCTGCGGCGAGCGGTATCAGCTCACTCAAAGGC
GGTAATACGGTTATCCACAGAATCAGGGGATAACGCAGGAAAGAACATGTGAGCAAAAGGCCAGCAAAAG
GCCAGGAACCGTAAAAAGGCCGCGTTGCTGGCGTTTTTCCATAGGCTCCGCCCCCCTGACGAGCATCACA
AAAATCGACGCTCAAGTCAGAGGTGGCGAAACCCGACAGGACTATAAAGATACCAGGCGTTTCCCCCTGG
AAGCTCCCTCGTGCGCTCTCCTGTTCCGACCCTGCCGCTTACCGGATACCTGTCCGCCTTTCTCCCTTCG
GGAAGCGTGGCGCTTTCTCATAGCTCACGCTGTAGGTATCTCAGTTCGGTGTAGGTCGTTCGCTCCAAGC
TGGGCTGTGTGCACGAACCCCCCGTTCAGCCCGACCGCTGCGCCTTATCCGGTAACTATCGTCTTGAGTC
CAACCCGGTAAGACACGACTTATCGCCACTGGCAGCAGCCACTGGTAACAGGATTAGCAGAGCGAGGTAT
GTAGGCGGTGCTACAGAGTTCTTGAAGTGGTGGCCTAACTACGGCTACACTAGAAGGACAGTATTTGGTA
TCTGCGCTCTGCTGAAGCCAGTTACCTTCGGAAAAAGAGTTGGTAGCTCTTGATCCGGCAAACAAACCAC
CGCTGGTAGCGGTGGTTTTTTTGTTTGCAAGCAGCAGATTACGCGCAGAAAAAAAGGATCTCAAGAAGAT
CCTTTGATCTTTTCTACGGGGTCTGACGCTCAGTGGAACGAAAACTCACGTTAAGGGATTTTGGTCATGA
GATTATCAAAAAGGATCTTCACCTAGATCCTTTTAAATTAAAAATGAAGTTTTAAATCAATCTAAAGTAT
ATATGAGTAAACTTGGTCTGACAGTTACCAATGCTTAATCAGTGAGGCACCTATCTCAGCGATCTGTCTA
TTTCGTTCATCCATAGTTGCCTGACTCCCCGTCGTGTAGATAACTACGATACGGGAGGGCTTACCATCTG
GCCCCAGTGCTGCAATGATACCGCGAGACCCACGCTCACCGGCTCCAGATTTATCAGCAATAAACCAGCC
AGCCGGAAGGGCCGAGCGCAGAAGTGGTCCTGCAACTTTATCCGCCTCCATCCAGTCTATTAATTGTTGC
CGGGAAGCTAGAGTAAGTAGTTCGCCAGTTAATAGTTTGCGCAACGTTGTTGCCATTGCTACAGGCATCG
TGGTGTCACGCTCGTCGTTTGGTATGGCTTCATTCAGCTCCGGTTCCCAACGATCAAGGCGAGTTACATG
ATCCCCCATGTTGTGCAAAAAAGCGGTTAGCTCCTTCGGTCCTCCGATCGTTGTCAGAAGTAAGTTGGCC
GCAGTGTTATCACTCATGGTTATGGCAGCACTGCATAATTCTCTTACTGTCATGCCATCCGTAAGATGCT
TTTCTGTGACTGGTGAGTACTCAACCAAGTCATTCTGAGAATAGTGTATGCGGCGACCGAGTTGCTCTTG
CCCGGCGTCAATACGGGATAATACCGCGCCACATAGCAGAACTTTAAAAGTGCTCATCATTGGAAAACGT
TCTTCGGGGCGAAAACTCTCAAGGATCTTACCGCTGTTGAGATCCAGTTCGATGTAACCCACTCGTGCAC
CCAACTGATCTTCAGCATCTTTTACTTTCACCAGCGTTTCTGGGTGAGCAAAAACAGGAAGGCAAAATGC
CGCAAAAAAGGGAATAAGGGCGACACGGAAATGTTGAATACTCATACTCTTCCTTTTTCAATATTATTGA
AGCATTTATCAGGGTTATTGTCTCATGAGCGGATACATATTTGAATGTATTTAGAAAAATAAACAAATAG
GGGTTCCGCGCACATTTCCCCGAAAAGTGCCACCTGACGTCTAAGAAACCATTATTATCATGACATTAAC
CTATAAAAATAGGCGTATCACGAGGCCCTTTCGTCTTCAC
Features (pLannotate 1.2.2; 14 found; start..end, strand, type, name):
     10..54      +  promoter       T5 promoter: bacteriophage T5 promoter for E. coli RNA polymerase, with embedded lac operator
     62..78      +  protein_bind   lac operator: The lac repressor binds to the lac operator to inhibit transcription in E. coli. This inhibition can be relieved by adding lactose or isopropyl-β-D-thiogalactopyranoside (IPTG). lac repressor encoded by lacI
    115..831     +  CDS            EGFP: the original enhanced GFP (Yang et al., 1996) mammalian codon-optimized
    937..1425    +  CDS            HYR1: GPX3_YEAST - Also known as GPX3 From Saccharomyces cerevisiae (strain ATCC 204508 / S288c) (Baker's yeast).
   1432..1449    +  CDS            7xHis (fragment): 6xHis affinity tag
   1472..1566    +  terminator     lambda t0 terminator: transcription terminator from phage lambda
   1581..1609    +  promoter       cat promoter (fragment): promoter of the E. coli cat gene encoding chloramphenicol acetyltransferase
   1610..2273    +  CDS            CmR (fragment): chloramphenicol acetyltransferase; cat; confers resistance to chloramphenicol
   2338..2424    +  terminator     rrnB T1 terminator: Escherichia coli rrnB; transcription terminator T1 from the E. coli rrnB gene
   2437..2478    +  CDS            rop (fragment): Rop protein, which maintains plasmids at low copy number; rop
   2580..2720    +  misc_feature   bom: basis of mobility region from pBR322
   2906..3494    -  rep_origin     ori: high-copy-number ColE1/pMB1/pBR322/pUC origin of replication
   3665..4525    -  CDS            AmpR: β-lactamase; bla; confers resistance to ampicillin, carbenicillin, and related antibiotics
   4526..4630    -  promoter       AmpR promoter: bla
